>Addgene plasmid #114077 | pET-28b-T7-hAsCas12a-enRR(E174R/S542R/K607R)-NLS(nucleoplasmin)-6xHis (AAS1902) | addgene full sequence | sequence record 220525 | Addgene NGS Result
AGCGCCTGATGCGGTATTTTCTCCTTACGCATCTGTGCGGTATTTCACACCGCAATGGTGCACTCTCAGT
ACAATCTGCTCTGATGCCGCATAGTTAAGCCAGTATACACTCCGCTATCGCTACGTGACTGGGTCATGGC
TGCGCCCCGACACCCGCCAACACCCGCTGACGCGCCCTGACGGGCTTGTCTGCTCCCGGCATCCGCTTAC
AGACAAGCTGTGACCGTCTCCGGGAGCTGCATGTGTCAGAGGTTTTCACCGTCATCACCGAAACGCGCGA
GGCAGCTGCGGTAAAGCTCATCAGCGTGGTCGTGAAGCGATTCACAGATGTCTGCCTGTTCATCCGCGTC
CAGCTCGTTGAGTTTCTCCAGAAGCGTTAATGTCTGGCTTCTGATAAAGCGGGCCATGTTAAGGGCGGTT
TTTTCCTGTTTGGTCACTGATGCCTCCGTGTAAGGGGGATTTCTGTTCATGGGGGTAATGATACCGATGA
AACGAGAGAGGATGCTCACGATACGGGTTACTGATGATGAACATGCCCGGTTACTGGAACGTTGTGAGGG
TAAACAACTGGCGGTATGGATGCGGCGGGACCAGAGAAAAATCACTCAGGGTCAATGCCAGCGCTTCGTT
AATACAGATGTAGGTGTTCCACAGGGTAGCCAGCAGCATCCTGCGATGCAGATCCGGAACATAATGGTGC
AGGGCGCTGACTTCCGCGTTTCCAGACTTTACGAAACACGGAAACCGAAGACCATTCATGTTGTTGCTCA
GGTCGCAGACGTTTTGCAGCAGCAGTCGCTTCACGTTCGCTCGCGTATCGGTGATTCATTCTGCTAACCA
GTAAGGCAACCCCGCCAGCCTAGCCGGGTCCTCAACGACAGGAGCACGATCATGCGCACCCGTGGGGCCG
CCATGCCGGCGATAATGGCCTGCTTCTCGCCGAAACGTTTGGTGGCGGGACCAGTGACGAAGGCTTGAGC
GAGGGCGTGCAAGATTCCGAATACCGCAAGCGACAGGCCGATCATCGTCGCGCTCCAGCGAAAGCGGTCC
TCGCCGAAAATGACCCAGAGCGCTGCCGGCACCTGTCCTACGAGTTGCATGATAAAGAAGACAGTCATAA
GTGCGGCGACGATAGTCATGCCCCGCGCCCACCGGAAGGAGCTGACTGGGTTGAAGGCTCTCAAGGGCAT
CGGTCGAGATCCCGGTGCCTAATGAGTGAGCTAACTTACATTAATTGCGTTGCGCTCACTGCCCGCTTTC
CAGTCGGGAAACCTGTCGTGCCAGCTGCATTAATGAATCGGCCAACGCGCGGGGAGAGGCGGTTTGCGTA
TTGGGCGCCAGGGTGGTTTTTCTTTTCACCAGTGAGACGGGCAACAGCTGATTGCCCTTCACCGCCTGGC
CCTGAGAGAGTTGCAGCAAGCGGTCCACGCTGGTTTGCCCCAGCAGGCGAAAATCCTGTTTGATGGTGGT
TAACGGCGGGATATAACATGAGCTGTCTTCGGTATCGTCGTATCCCACTACCGAGATATCCGCACCAACG
CGCAGCCCGGACTCGGTAATGGCGCGCATTGCGCCCAGCGCCATCTGATCGTTGGCAACCAGCATCGCAG
TGGGAACGATGCCCTCATTCAGCATTTGCATGGTTTGTTGAAAACCGGACATGGCACTCCAGTCGCCTTC
CCGTTCCGCTATCGGCTGAATTTGATTGCGAGTGAGATATTTATGCCAGCCAGCCAGACGCAGACGCGCC
GAGACAGAACTTAATGGGCCCGCTAACAGCGCGATTTGCTGGTGACCCAATGCGACCAGATGCTCCACGC
CCAGTCGCGTACCGTCTTCATGGGAGAAAATAATACTGTTGATGGGTGTCTGGTCAGAGACATCAAGAAA
TAACGCCGGAACATTAGTGCAGGCAGCTTCCACAGCAATGGCATCCTGGTCATCCAGCGGATAGTTAATG
ATCAGCCCACTGACGCGTTGCGCGAGAAGATTGTGCACCGCCGCTTTACAGGCTTCGACGCCGCTTCGTT
CTACCATCGACACCACCACGCTGGCACCCAGTTGATCGGCGCGAGATTTAATCGCCGCGACAATTTGCGA
CGGCGCGTGCAGGGCCAGACTGGAGGTGGCAACGCCAATCAGCAACGACTGTTTGCCCGCCAGTTGTTGT
GCCACGCGGTTGGGAATGTAATTCAGCTCCGCCATCGCCGCTTCCACTTTTTCCCGCGTTTTCGCAGAAA
CGTGGCTGGCCTGGTTCACCACGCGGGAAACGGTCTGATAAGAGACACCGGCATACTCTGCGACATCGTA
TAACGTTACTGGTTTCACATTCACCACCCTGAATTGACTCTCTTCCGGGCGCTATCATGCCATACCGCGA
AAGGTTTTGCGCCATTCGATGGTGTCCGGGATCTCGACGCTCTCCCTTATGCGACTCCTGCATTAGGAAG
CAGCCCAGTAGTAGGTTGAGGCCGTTGAGCACCGCCGCCGCAAGGAATGGTGCATGCAAGGAGATGGCGC
CCAACAGTCCCCCGGCCACGGGGCCTGCCACCATACCCACGCCGAAACAAGCGCTCATGAGCCCGAAGTG
GCGAGCCCGATCTTCCCCATCGGTGATGTCGGCGATATAGGCGCCAGCAACCGCACCTGTGGCGCCGGTG
ATGCCGGCCACGATGCGTCCGGCGTAGAGGATCGAGATCTCGATCCCGCGAAATTAATACGACTCACTAT
AGGGGAATTGTGAGCGGATAACAATTCCCCTCTAGAAATAATTTTGTTTAACTTTAAGAAGGAGATATAC
CATGGGCACACAGTTCGAGGGCTTTACCAACCTGTATCAGGTGAGCAAGACACTGCGGTTTGAGCTGATC
CCACAGGGCAAGACCCTGAAGCACATCCAGGAGCAGGGCTTCATCGAGGAGGACAAGGCCCGCAATGATC
ACTACAAGGAGCTGAAGCCCATCATCGATCGGATCTACAAGACCTATGCCGACCAGTGCCTGCAGCTGGT
GCAGCTGGATTGGGAGAACCTGAGCGCCGCCATCGACTCCTATAGAAAGGAGAAAACCGAGGAGACAAGG
AACGCCCTGATCGAGGAGCAGGCCACATATCGCAATGCCATCCACGACTACTTCATCGGCCGGACAGACA
ACCTGACCGATGCCATCAATAAGAGACACGCCGAGATCTACAAGGGCCTGTTCAAGGCCGAGCTGTTTAA
TGGCAAGGTGCTGAAGCAGCTGGGCACCGTGACCACAACCGAGCACGAGAACGCCCTGCTGCGGAGCTTC
GACAAGTTTACAACCTACTTCTCCGGCTTTTATAGAAACAGGAAGAACGTGTTCAGCGCCGAGGATATCA
GCACAGCCATCCCACACCGCATCGTGCAGGACAACTTCCCCAAGTTTAAGGAGAATTGTCACATCTTCAC
ACGCCTGATCACCGCCGTGCCCAGCCTGCGGGAGCACTTTGAGAACGTGAAGAAGGCCATCGGCATCTTC
GTGAGCACCTCCATCGAGGAGGTGTTTTCCTTCCCTTTTTATAACCAGCTGCTGACACAGACCCAGATCG
ACCTGTATAACCAGCTGCTGGGAGGAATCTCTCGGGAGGCAGGCACCGAGAAGATCAAGGGCCTGAACGA
GGTGCTGAATCTGGCCATCCAGAAGAATGATGAGACAGCCCACATCATCGCCTCCCTGCCACACAGATTC
ATCCCCCTGTTTAAGCAGATCCTGTCCGATAGGAACACCCTGTCTTTCATCCTGGAGGAGTTTAAGAGCG
ACGAGGAAGTGATCCAGTCCTTCTGCAAGTACAAGACACTGCTGAGAAACGAGAACGTGCTGGAGACAGC
CGAGGCCCTGTTTAACGAGCTGAACAGCATCGACCTGACACACATCTTCATCAGCCACAAGAAGCTGGAG
ACAATCAGCAGCGCCCTGTGCGACCACTGGGATACACTGAGGAATGCCCTGTATGAGCGGAGAATCTCCG
AGCTGACAGGCAAGATCACCAAGTCTGCCAAGGAGAAGGTGCAGCGCAGCCTGAAGCACGAGGATATCAA
CCTGCAGGAGATCATCTCTGCCGCAGGCAAGGAGCTGAGCGAGGCCTTCAAGCAGAAAACCAGCGAGATC
CTGTCCCACGCACACGCCGCCCTGGATCAGCCACTGCCTACAACCCTGAAGAAGCAGGAGGAGAAGGAGA
TCCTGAAGTCTCAGCTGGACAGCCTGCTGGGCCTGTACCACCTGCTGGACTGGTTTGCCGTGGATGAGTC
CAACGAGGTGGACCCCGAGTTCTCTGCCCGGCTGACCGGCATCAAGCTGGAGATGGAGCCTTCTCTGAGC
TTCTACAACAAGGCCAGAAATTATGCCACCAAGAAGCCCTACTCCGTGGAGAAGTTCAAGCTGAACTTTC
AGATGCCTACACTGGCCAGAGGCTGGGACGTGAATAAGGAGAAGAACAATGGCGCCATCCTGTTTGTGAA
GAACGGCCTGTACTATCTGGGCATCATGCCAAAGCAGAAGGGCAGGTATAAGGCCCTGAGCTTCGAGCCC
ACAGAGAAAACCAGCGAGGGCTTTGATAAGATGTACTATGACTACTTCCCTGATGCCGCCAAGATGATCC
CAAGATGCAGCACCCAGCTGAAGGCCGTGACAGCCCACTTTCAGACCCACACAACCCCCATCCTGCTGTC
CAACAATTTCATCGAGCCTCTGGAGATCACAAAGGAGATCTACGACCTGAACAATCCTGAGAAGGAGCCA
AAGAAGTTTCAGACAGCCTACGCCAAGAAAACCGGCGACCAGAAGGGCTACAGAGAGGCCCTGTGCAAGT
GGATCGACTTCACAAGGGATTTTCTGTCCAAGTATACCAAGACAACCTCTATCGATCTGTCTAGCCTGCG
GCCATCCTCTCAGTATAAGGACCTGGGCGAGTACTATGCCGAGCTGAATCCCCTGCTGTACCACATCAGC
TTCCAGAGAATCGCCGAGAAGGAGATCATGGATGCCGTGGAGACAGGCAAGCTGTACCTGTTCCAGATCT
ATAACAAGGACTTTGCCAAGGGCCACCACGGCAAGCCTAATCTGCACACACTGTATTGGACCGGCCTGTT
TTCTCCAGAGAACCTGGCCAAGACAAGCATCAAGCTGAATGGCCAGGCCGAGCTGTTCTACCGCCCTAAG
TCCAGGATGAAGAGGATGGCACACCGGCTGGGAGAGAAGATGCTGAACAAGAAGCTGAAGGATCAGAAAA
CCCCAATCCCCGACACCCTGTACCAGGAGCTGTACGACTATGTGAATCACAGACTGTCCCACGACCTGTC
TGATGAGGCCAGGGCCCTGCTGCCCAACGTGATCACCAAGGAGGTGTCTCACGAGATCATCAAGGATAGG
CGCTTTACCAGCGACAAGTTCTTTTTCCACGTGCCTATCACACTGAACTATCAGGCCGCCAATTCCCCAT
CTAAGTTCAACCAGAGGGTGAATGCCTACCTGAAGGAGCACCCCGAGACACCTATCATCGGCATCGATCG
GGGCGAGAGAAACCTGATCTATATCACAGTGATCGACTCCACCGGCAAGATCCTGGAGCAGCGGAGCCTG
AACACCATCCAGCAGTTTGATTACCAGAAGAAGCTGGACAACAGGGAGAAGGAGAGGGTGGCAGCAAGGC
AGGCCTGGTCTGTGGTGGGCACAATCAAGGATCTGAAGCAGGGCTATCTGAGCCAGGTCATCCACGAGAT
CGTGGACCTGATGATCCACTACCAGGCCGTGGTGGTGCTGGAGAACCTGAATTTCGGCTTTAAGAGCAAG
AGGACCGGCATCGCCGAGAAGGCCGTGTACCAGCAGTTCGAGAAGATGCTGATCGATAAGCTGAATTGCC
TGGTGCTGAAGGACTATCCAGCAGAGAAAGTGGGAGGCGTGCTGAACCCATACCAGCTGACAGACCAGTT
CACCTCCTTTGCCAAGATGGGCACCCAGTCTGGCTTCCTGTTTTACGTGCCTGCCCCATATACATCTAAG
ATCGATCCCCTGACCGGCTTCGTGGACCCCTTCGTGTGGAAAACCATCAAGAATCACGAGAGCCGCAAGC
ACTTCCTGGAGGGCTTCGACTTTCTGCACTACGACGTGAAAACCGGCGACTTCATCCTGCACTTTAAGAT
GAACAGAAATCTGTCCTTCCAGAGGGGCCTGCCCGGCTTTATGCCTGCATGGGATATCGTGTTCGAGAAG
AACGAGACACAGTTTGACGCCAAGGGCACCCCTTTCATCGCCGGCAAGAGAATCGTGCCAGTGATCGAGA
ATCACAGATTCACCGGCAGATACCGGGACCTGTATCCTGCCAACGAGCTGATCGCCCTGCTGGAGGAGAA
GGGCATCGTGTTCAGGGATGGCTCCAACATCCTGCCAAAGCTGCTGGAGAATGACGATTCTCACGCCATC
GACACGATGGTGGCCCTGATCCGCAGCGTGCTGCAGATGCGGAACTCCAATGCCGCCACAGGCGAGGACT
ATATCAACAGCCCCGTGCGCGATCTGAATGGCGTGTGCTTCGACTCCCGGTTTCAGAACCCAGAGTGGCC
AATGGACGCCGATGCCAATGGCGCCTACCACATCGCCCTGAAGGGCCAGCTGCTGCTGAATCACCTGAAG
GAGAGCAAGGATCTGAAGCTGCAGAACGGCATCTCCAATCAGGACTGGCTGGCCTACATCCAGGAGCTGC
GCAACAAAAGGCCGGCGGCCACGAAAAAGGCCGGCCAGGCAAAAAAGAAAAAGGGAGCGGCCGCACTCGA
GCACCACCACCACCACCACTGAGATCCGGCTGCTAACAAAGCCCGAAAGGAAGCTGAGTTGGCTGCTGCC
ACCGCTGAGCAATAACTAGCATAACCCCTTGGGGCCTCTAAACGGGTCTTGAGGGGTTTTTTGCTGAAAG
GAGGAACTATATCCGGATTGGCGAATGGG
[124 nt withheld, positions 6960-7083]
C
[91 nt withheld, positions 7085-7175]
A
[49 nt withheld, positions 7177-7225]
CCTTTGACGTTGGAGTCCACGTTCTTT
[37 nt withheld, positions 7253-7289]
ACCCTATCTCGGTCTATTCTTTTGATTTATAAGGGATTTTGCCGATTTCGGCCTATTGGTTAAAAAATGA
GCTGATTTAACAAAAATTTAACGCGAATTTTAACAAAATATTAACGCTTACAATTTAGGTGGCACTTTTC
GGGGAAATGTGCGCGGAACCCCTATTTGTTTATTTTTCTAAATACATTCAAATATGTATCCGCTCATGAA
TTAATTCTTAGAAAAACTCATCGAGCATCAAATGAAACTGCAATTTATTCATATCAGGATTATCAATACC
ATATTTTTGAAAAAGCCGTTTCTGTAATGAAGGAGAAAACTCACCGAGGCAGTTCCATAGGATGGCAAGA
TCCTGGTATCGGTCTGCGATTCCGACTCGTCCAACATCAATACAACCTATTAATTTCCCCTCGTCAAAAA
TAAGGTTATCAAGTGAGAAATCACCATGAGTGACGACTGAATCCGGTGAGAATGGCAAAAGTTTATGCAT
TTCTTTCCAGACTTGTTCAACAGGCCAGCCATTACGCTCGTCATCAAAATCACTCGCATCAACCAAACCG
TTATTCATTCGTGATTGCGCCTGAGCGAGACGAAATACGCGATCGCTGTTAAAAGGACAATTACAAACAG
GAATCGAATGCAACCGGCGCAGGAACACTGCCAGCGCATCAACAATATTTTCACCTGAATCAGGATATTC
TTCTAATACCTGGAATGCTGTTTTCCCGGGGATCGCAGTGGTGAGTAACCATGCATCATCAGGAGTACGG
ATAAAATGCTTGATGGTCGGAAGAGGCATAAATTCCGTCAGCCAGTTTAGTCTGACCATCTCATCTGTAA
CATCATTGGCAACGCTACCTTTGCCATGTTTCAGAAACAACTCTGGCGCATCGGGCTTCCCATACAATCG
ATAGATTGTCGCACCTGATTGCCCGACATTATCGCGAGCCCATTTATACCCATATAAATCAGCATCCATG
TTGGAATTTAATCGCGGCCTAGAGCAAGACGTTTCCCGTTGAATATGGCTCATAACACCCCTTGTATTAC
TGTTTATGTAAGCAGACAGTTTTATTGTTCATGACCAAAATCCCTTAACGTGAGTTTTCGTTCCACTGAG
CGTCAGACCCCGTAGAAAAGATCAAAGGATCTTCTTGAGATCCTTTTTTTCTGCGCGTAATCTGCTGCTT
GCAAACAAAAAAACCACCGCTACCAGCGGTGGTTTGTTTGCCGGATCAAGAGCTACCAACTCTTTTTCCG
AAGGTAACTGGCTTCAGCAGAGCGCAGATACCAAATACTGTCCTTCTAGTGTAGCCGTAGTTAGGCCACC
ACTTCAAGAACTCTGTAGCACCGCCTACATACCTCGCTCTGCTAATCCTGTTACCAGTGGCTGCTGCCAG
TGGCGATAAGTCGTGTCTTACCGGGTTGGACTCAAGACGATAGTTACCGGATAAGGCGCAGCGGTCGGGC
TGAACGGGGGGTTCGTGCACACAGCCCAGCTTGGAGCGAACGACCTACACCGAACTGAGATACCTACAGC
GTGAGCTATGAGAAAGCGCCACGCTTCCCGAAGGGAGAAAGGCGGACAGGTATCCGGTAAGCGGCAGGGT
CGGAACAGGAGAGCGCACGAGGGAGCTTCCAGGGGGAAACGCCTGGTATCTTTATAGTCCTGTCGGGTTT
CGCCACCTCTGACTTGAGCGTCGATTTTTGTGATGCTCGTCAGGGGGGCGGAGCCTATGGAAAAACGCCA
GCAACGCGGCCTTTTTACGGTTCCTGGCCTTTTGCTGGCCTTTTGCTCACATGTTCTTTCCTGCGTTATC
CCCTGATTCTGTGGATAACCGTATTACCGCCTTTGAGTGAGCTGATACCGCTCGCCGCAGCCGAACGACC
GAGCGCAGCGAGTCAGTGAGCGAGGAAGCGGAAG
Features (pLannotate 1.2.2; 20 found; start..end, strand, type, name):
      5..144     -  misc_feature   bom: basis of mobility region from pBR322
    246..437     -  CDS            rop: Rop protein, which maintains plasmids at low copy number; rop
    454..834     +  CDS            YPB1_ECOLX: Protein predicted: Swiss-Prot protein existence level 4. From Escherichia coli.
    906..1197    -  CDS            TcR (fragment): tetracycline efflux protein; tet; confers resistance to tetracycline
   1212..1233    -  protein_bind   CAP binding site: CAP binding activates transcription in the presence of cAMP. E. coli catabolite activator protein
   1246..2328    -  CDS            lacI: lac repressor; lacI; The lac repressor binds to the lac operator to inhibit transcription in E. coli. This inhibition can be relieved by adding lactose or isopropyl-β-D-thiogalactopyranoside (IPTG).
   2329..2406    -  promoter       lacI promoter: lacI
   2414..2693    -  CDS            TcR (fragment): tetracycline efflux protein; tet; confers resistance to tetracycline
   2715..2733    +  promoter       T7 promoter: promoter for bacteriophage T7 RNA polymerase
   2734..2758    +  protein_bind   lac operator: The lac repressor binds to the lac operator to inhibit transcription in E. coli. This inhibition can be relieved by adding lactose or isopropyl-β-D-thiogalactopyranoside (IPTG). lac repressor encoded by lacI
   2773..2795    +  RBS            RBS: efficient ribosome binding site from bacteriophage T7 gene 10 (Olins and Rangwala, 1989)
   2808..6725    +  CDS            AsCpf1: CRISPR-associated protein from Acidaminococcus sp. BV3L6 (Zetsche et al., 2015)
   6726..6773    +  CDS            nucleoplasmin NLS: bipartite nuclear localization signal from nucleoplasmin
   6792..6809    +  CDS            9xHis (fragment): 9xHis affinity tag
   6819..6868    +  CDS            SET1 (fragment): solubility-enhancement tag derived from T7 phage gene 10B
   6876..6923    +  terminator     T7 terminator: transcription terminator for bacteriophage T7 RNA polymerase
   6960..7388    +  rep_origin     f1 ori (sequence partly withheld): f1 bacteriophage origin of replication; arrow indicates direction of (+) strand synthesis
   7441..7498    +  promoter       AmpR promoter (fragment): bla
   7507..8322    -  CDS            KanR: aminoglycoside phosphotransferase; aph(3')-Ia; confers resistance to kanamycin in bacteria or G418 (Geneticin®) in eukaryotes
   8444..9032    +  rep_origin     ori: high-copy-number ColE1/pMB1/pBR322/pUC origin of replication
