[The description below was written by a language model from this plasmid's Addgene catalogue record and pLannotate feature annotations shown in this document.]
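Description:
pET-28b-T7-hAsCas12a-enRR(E174R/S542R/K607R)-NLS(nucleoplasmin)-6xHis (AAS1902) is a 9.2 kb bacterial expression plasmid built by Gibson cloning on a pET-28b-derived backbone that previously carried a His-tagged Cas9. It is selected with kanamycin through an aminoglycoside phosphotransferase gene and replicates from a ColE1/pMB1-type origin. The catalogue lists it as high copy, although the feature table also shows the rop gene and bom region typical of pBR322-derived pET vectors. An f1 origin is present as well. Short annotated fragments of a tetracycline resistance gene, an AmpR promoter and a T7 gene 10-related tag appear to be backbone remnants or partial annotation matches rather than functional parts.

The payload is a synthetic, human codon-optimised open reading frame for Acidaminococcus sp. Cas12a (AsCpf1) carrying the substitutions E174R, S542R and K607R, the variant named enRR. The associated publication concerns engineered Cas12a variants with increased activity and broader targeting range. The coding sequence is fused at its C terminus to the bipartite nucleoplasmin nuclear localisation signal, followed by a 6xHis tag, which the automated annotation labels as a fragment of a 9xHis tag. Transcription is driven by a T7 promoter with an adjacent lac operator and the T7 gene 10 ribosome binding site, and it ends at the T7 terminator. The plasmid-borne lacI gene supplies repressor, so expression stays low until induced with IPTG in a host that provides T7 RNA polymerase. The design suits production of recombinant nuclease in E. coli, with the His tag available for metal-affinity purification and the NLS for nuclear targeting if the purified protein is delivered into eukaryotic cells. The record itself states only the bacterial expression purpose.
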