Addgene plasmid #114077: pET-28b-T7-hAsCas12a-enRR(E174R/S542R/K607R)-NLS(nucleoplasmin)-6xHis (AAS1902)
Purpose: T7 promoter bacterial expression plasmid for human codon optimized AsCas12a-enRR(E174R/S542R/K607R) with C-terminal NLS and His-tag
Depositing lab: Keith Joung & Benjamin Kleinstiver. Depositing organization: Massachusetts General Hospital. Publication: Engineered CRISPR-Cas12a variants with increased activities and improved targeting ranges for gene, epigenetic and base editing. Kleinstiver BP, Sousa AA, Walton RT, Tak YE, Hsu JY, Clement K, Welch MM, Horng JE, Malagon-Lopez J, Scarfo I, Maus MV, Pinello L, Aryee MJ, Joung JK. Nat Biotechnol. 2019 Feb 11. pii: 10.1038/s41587-018-0011-0. doi: 10.1038/s41587-018-0011-0. PubMed 30742127.
Backbone
  Vector backbone: pET-28b-Cas9-His
  Backbone manufacturer: Schier Lab (Addgene plasmid # 47327)
  Vector type: Bacterial Expression
Growth in bacteria
  Bacterial resistance: Kanamycin, 50 μg/mL
  Growth temperature: 37°C
  Growth strain: DH5alpha
  Copy number: High Copy
Gene/Insert
  Gene/Insert name: human codon optimized AsCas12a-enRR (E174R/S542R/K607R) with C-terminal NLS and His-tag (alt name: AAS1902)
  Species: Synthetic
  Mutation: E174R/S542R/K607R
  Tag / fusion protein: NLS(nucleoplasmin) and 6xHis (C terminal on insert)
  Cloning method: Gibson Cloning
Terms and licenses: Academic/Nonprofit Terms; Industry Terms: Not Available to Industry
How to cite: pET-28b-T7-hAsCas12a-enRR(E174R/S542R/K607R)-NLS(nucleoplasmin)-6xHis (AAS1902) was a gift from Keith Joung & Benjamin Kleinstiver (Addgene plasmid # 114077 ; http://n2t.net/addgene:114077 ; RRID:Addgene_114077)
